>Addgene plasmid #180705 | pMYT052 | addgene full sequence | sequence record 369608 | Addgene NGS Result
TGATGTAAACATTGTGGCTGTTAAAATTGTATTCCAGCTTATGGCCCAGGATATTGCCGTCCTCTTTAAA
GTCAATGCCTTTCAGCTCAATGCGGTTTACCAGGGTATCGCCTTCAAATTTCACTTCCGCACGCGTTTTG
TACGTGCCGTCATCCTTAAAGGAAATCGTGCGTTCCTGCACATAGCCTTCCGGCATGGCGGACTTGAAGA
AGTCATGCTGCTTCATATGGTCCGGATAACGAGCAAAGCACTGAACACCATAAGTCAGCGTCGTTACCAG
AGTCGGCCAAGGAACCGGCAGTTTACCAGTAGTACAGATGAACTTCAGCGTCAGTTTACCATTAGTTGCG
TCACCTTCACCCTCGCCACGCACGGAAAACTTATGACCGTTGACATCACCATCCAGTTCCACCAGAATAG
GGACGACACCAGTGAACAGTTCTTCGCCTTTACGCATCTAGTATTTCTCCTCTTTCTCTAGTAGCTAAGA
TCCGAACCTGCCGTTTCTTGAGTTGCCGCGATGTTAAGAAAACATTCATAAATTAAATGTGAATTGCCGC
ACACATTATTAAATAAGATTTACAAAATGTTCAAAATGACGCATGAAATCACGTTTCACTTTCGGTCTCA
CGTTTCGTTGAGACGACACTCTAGATGTGGAATTCAGCACCTTTCCCACGTAAACGCGCTCGTCAACTGT
AGACCCGAAAATCGTATCTGTGAGGAACGCCGTGCGAACCCTTTACCGAGAGGTGGAGCGAGTAGTATCC
CGTCCGTAGAATCTGGTGCTTCCCTGAACTGCGTGAAATAGTCAACAGCCGACAATAACTGCGGCCGCAC
GGTTATCCACAGAATCAGGGGATAACGCAGGAAAGAACATGTGAGCAAAAGGCCAGCAAAAGGCCAGGAA
CCGTAAAAAGGCCGCGTTGCTGGCGTTTTTCCATAGGCTCCGCCCCCCTGACGAGCATCACAAAAATCGA
CGCTCAAGTCAGAGGTGGCGAAACCCGACAGGACTATAAAGATACCAGGCGTTTCCCCCTGGAAGCTCCC
TCGTGCGCTCTCCTGTTCCGACCCTGCCGCTTACCGGATACCTGTCCGCCTTTCTCCCTTCGGGAAGCGT
GGCGCTTTCTCATAGCTCACGCTGTAGGTATCTCAGTTCGGTGTAGGTCGTTCGCTCCAAGCTGGGCTGT
GTGCACGAACCCCCCGTTCAGCCCGACCGCTGCGCCTTATCCGGTAACTATCGTCTTGAGTCCAACCCGG
TAAGACACGACTTATCGCCACTGGCAGCAGCCACTGGTAACAGGATTAGCAGAGCGAGGTATGTAGGCGG
TGCTACAGAGTTCTTGAAGTGGTGGCCTAACTACGGCTACACTAGAAGAACAGTATTTGGTATCTGCGCT
CTGCTGAAGCCAGTTACCTTCGGAAAAAGAGTTGGTAGCTCTTGATCCGGCAAACAAACCACCGCTGGTA
GCGGTGGTTTTTTTGTTTGCAAGCAGCAGATTACGCGCAGAAAAAAAGGATCTCAAGAAGATCCTTTGAT
CTTTTCTACGGGGTCTGACGCTCAGTGGAACGAAAACTCACGTTAAGGGATTTTGGTCATGACAGGTGGC
ACTTTTCGGGGAAATGTGCGCGGAACCCCTATTTGTTTATTTTTCTAAATACATTCAAATATGTATCCGC
TCATGAGACAATAACCCTGATAAATGCTTCAATAATATTGAAAAAGGAAGAGTATGAGTATTCAACATTT
CCGTGTCGCCCTTATTCCCTTTTTTGCGGCATTTTGCCTTCCTGTTTTTGCTCACCCAGAAACGCTGGTG
AAAGTAAAAGATGCTGAAGATCAGTTGGGTGCACGAGTGGGTTACATCGAACTGGATCTCAACAGCGGTA
AGATCCTTGAGAGTTTTCGCCCCGAAGAACGTTTTCCAATGATGAGCACTTTTAAAGTTCTGCTATGTGG
CGCGGTATTATCCCGTATTGACGCCGGGCAAGAGCAACTCGGTCGCCGCATACACTATTCTCAGAATGAC
TTGGTTGAGTACTCACCAGTCACAGAAAAGCATCTTACGGATGGCATGACAGTAAGAGAATTATGCAGTG
CTGCCATAACCATGAGTGATAACACTGCGGCCAACTTACTTCTGACAACGATCGGAGGACCGAAGGAGCT
AACCGCTTTTTTGCACAACATGGGGGATCATGTAACTCGCCTTGATCGTTGGGAACCGGAGCTGAATGAA
GCCATACCAAACGACGAGCGTGACACCACGATGCCTGTAGCAATGGCAACAACGTTGCGCAAACTATTAA
CTGGCGAACTACTTACTCTAGCTTCCCGGCAACAATTAATAGACTGGATGGAGGCGGATAAAGTTGCAGG
ACCACTTCTGCGCTCGGCCCTTCCGGCTGGCTGGTTTATTGCTGATAAATCTGGAGCCGGTGAGCGTGGG
TCCCGCGGTATCATTGCAGCACTGGGGCCAGATGGTAAGCCCTCCCGTATCGTAGTTATCTACACGACGG
GGAGTCAGGCAACTATGGATGAACGAAATAGACAGATCGCTGAGATAGGTGCCTCACTGATTAAGCATTG
GTAACTGTCAGACCAAGTTTACTCATATATACTTTAGATTGATTTAAAACTTCATTTTTAATTTAAAAGG
ATCTAGGTGAAGATCCTTTTTGATAATCGCGGCCGCTGGACTGTTGTGATATGCCATATATGCAGTGGTG
TTCGCCGGCGCTGGTTCCGGCTGTCTTGCTTAGTTGTGAGTCGCCAGGCAGTCATCGGTATGATCTGTAC
ATGATTCGTCAGTGTGAGCACCACTGACGAGCAGATTTCGCTGACATGAATATGCTGGTCCCTGCAGTCC
TACTAGTGAAGCGTCTCATGCTCAGCTGAGACCTATAAACGCAGAAAGGCCCACCCGAAGGTGAGCCAGT
GTGACTCTAGTAGAGAGCGTTCACCGACAAACAACAGATAAAACGAAAGGCCCAGTCTTTCGACTGAGCC
TTTCGTTTTATTTGATGCCTGGTCATTTGTACAGTTCATCCATACCATGCGTGATGCCCGCTGCGGTTAC
GAACTCCAGCAGAACCATATGATCGCGTTTCTCGTTCGGATCTTTAGACAGAACGCTTTGCGTGCTCAGA
TAGTGATTGTCTGGCAGCAGAACAGGACCATCACCGATTGGAGTGTTTTGCTGGTAGTGATCAGCCAGCT
GCACGCTGCCATCCTCCACGTTGTGGCGAATTTTAAAATTCGCTTTAATGCCATTTTTTTGTTTATCGGC
GG
Features (pLannotate 1.2.2; 6 found; start..end, strand, type, name):
    938..1526    -  rep_origin     ori: high-copy-number ColE1/pMB1/pBR322/pUC origin of replication
   1629..1733    +  promoter       AmpR promoter: bla
   1734..2594    +  CDS            AmpR: β-lactamase; bla; confers resistance to ampicillin, carbenicillin, and related antibiotics
   2910..2937    -  terminator     T7Te terminator: phage T7 early transcription terminator
   2953..3024    -  terminator     rrnB T1 terminator: transcription terminator T1 from the E. coli rrnB gene
   3036..457     -  CDS            superfolder GFP (across the origin): GFP variant that folds robustly even when fused to poorly folded proteins (Pédelacq et al., 2006)
