[The description below was written by a language model from this plasmid's Addgene catalogue record and pLannotate feature annotations shown in this document.]
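Description:
pMYT052 is an empty assembly-cassette backbone for hierarchical Golden Gate (MoClo) cloning in Saccharomyces cerevisiae engineering. It is designed to work with both the Dueber yeast toolkit (YTK) and the Ellis multiplex yeast toolkit (MYT). It derives from pYTK095 and, at about 3.3 kb, is a minimal E. coli plasmid. The annotated propagation elements are a high-copy ColE1/pUC-type origin of replication and a β-lactamase gene under its native bla promoter, which gives ampicillin selection. The feature table shows no yeast origin, yeast marker or integration homology, so as supplied the plasmid appears to be maintained only in bacteria.

The catalogue lists no insert. The cloning position is occupied by a superfolder GFP coding sequence that spans the numbering origin of the record, followed by the rrnB T1 and T7Te transcription terminators. The depositor notes that the plasmid gives GFP expression in E. coli, although the promoter driving it is not annotated. In toolkits of this kind such a cassette usually serves as a visual dropout marker: correct assembly replaces GFP, so desired clones are non-fluorescent. The record itself does not spell this out.

The defining parts are the ConL7 and ConRE connectors, which are named in the purpose statement but not picked up by the automated annotation. In the YTK/MYT scheme, left and right connectors flank an assembled transcription unit and fix its position when several cassettes are joined into a multigene construct. ConL7 places the unit late in the order, and ConRE marks the right-hand end of the array. The depositor also cautions that plasmid yield can decline with repeated passaging.
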