Addgene plasmid #180705: pMYT052
Purpose: (Empty Backbone) Assembly cassette with ConL7 and ConRE connectors to be used in the Dueber YTK and Ellis MYT systems
Depositing lab: Tom Ellis. Depositing organization: Imperial College London. Publication: A Multiplex MoClo Toolkit for Extensive and Flexible Engineering of Saccharomyces cerevisiae. Shaw WM, Khalil AS, Ellis T. ACS Synth Biol. 2023 Nov 6. doi: 10.1021/acssynbio.3c00423. PubMed 37930278.
Backbone
  Vector backbone: pYTK095
  Backbone manufacturer: John Dueber
  Vector type: Synthetic Biology
Growth in bacteria
  Bacterial resistance: Ampicillin, 100 μg/mL
  Growth temperature: 37°C
  Growth strain: DH5alpha
  Copy number: High Copy
Gene/Insert
  Gene/Insert name: None
Terms and licenses: Academic/Nonprofit Terms; Industry Terms: Not Available to Industry
Depositor comments: GFP expression in E. coli. Plasmid yields may drop after multiple passages or delayed miniprepping after the culture has saturated. We suggest streaking onto solid media to pick fresh colonies every time.
How to cite: pMYT052 was a gift from Tom Ellis (Addgene plasmid # 180705 ; http://n2t.net/addgene:180705 ; RRID:Addgene_180705)
